Addgene plasmid #166976: pSMT3-FBF2 SS/R
Purpose: Expresses FBF-2 with SS/R mutations in repeat 5 in E. coli for purification and crystallization studies
Depositing lab: Traci Hall. Depositing organization: National Institute of Environmental Health Sciences (NIEHS). Publication: Engineering a conserved RNA regulatory protein repurposes its biological function in vivo. Bhat VD, McCann KL, Wang Y, Fonseca DR, Shukla T, Alexander JC, Qiu C, Wickens M, Lo TW, Tanaka Hall TM, Campbell ZT. Elife. 2019 Jan 17;8. pii: 43788. doi: 10.7554/eLife.43788. PubMed 30652968.
Backbone
  Vector backbone: pSMT3
  Backbone manufacturer: Chris Lima
  Backbone size w/o insert (bp): 5633
  Total vector size (bp): 6869
  Vector type: Bacterial Expression
Growth in bacteria
  Bacterial resistance: Kanamycin, 50 μg/mL
  Growth temperature: 37°C
  Growth strain: DH5alpha
  Copy number: High Copy
Gene/Insert
  Gene/Insert name: FBF-2 (alt name: FBF)
  Species: C. elegans (nematode)
  Mutation: FBF-2 PUM RNA binding domain; amino acids 164-575; changed cysteine 363 to serine, changed glutamine 367 to serine
  Entrez Gene: fbf-2 (a.k.a. CELE_F21H12.5)
  Promoter: T7
  Tag / fusion protein: His-SUMO (N terminal on backbone)
  Cloning method: Restriction Enzyme; 5′ cloning site BamH1 (not destroyed); 3′ cloning site Not1 (not destroyed)
  Sequencing primers: 5′ T7; 3′ T7 term
Terms and licenses: Academic/Nonprofit Terms; Industry Terms: Not Available to Industry
How to cite: pSMT3-FBF2 SS/R was a gift from Traci Hall (Addgene plasmid # 166976 ; http://n2t.net/addgene:166976 ; RRID:Addgene_166976)
