[The description below was written by a language model from this plasmid's Addgene catalogue record and pLannotate feature annotations shown in this document.]
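Description:
pSMT3-FBF2 SS/R is a bacterial expression plasmid of about 6.9 kb, built on the pSMT3 backbone, for producing an engineered form of the Caenorhabditis elegans RNA-binding protein FBF-2 in E. coli. It is selected with kanamycin through an aph(3')-Ia (KanR) gene and replicates from a ColE1/pMB1-type origin. The backbone also carries the bom region and rop, plus an f1 origin. The catalogue lists it as high copy, although rop is usually associated with reduced copy number. Short tetracycline-resistance fragments and a partial AmpR promoter in the feature table appear to be non-functional backbone remnants.

Expression is driven by a T7 promoter followed by a lac operator and the T7 gene 10 ribosome binding site, with a plasmid-borne lacI gene supplying repressor. Transcription therefore depends on T7 RNA polymerase in the host and can be induced with IPTG, and it ends at a T7 terminator. The reading frame begins with a His tag and a thrombin site, followed by yeast SMT3 (SUMO). This N-terminal His-SUMO module supports affinity purification and can be removed with a SUMO-specific protease.

The insert, cloned between BamHI and NotI, encodes the FBF-2 PUM RNA-binding domain (amino acids 164–575) with cysteine 363 and glutamine 367 both changed to serine in repeat 5. These are the "SS/R" substitutions. A His-tag-like segment annotated downstream of the insert is probably vector sequence, and the record does not indicate whether it is translated. The plasmid is intended for purification and crystallization of the mutant protein, within work on re-engineering the function of this conserved RNA regulatory protein.
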