Features (pLannotate 1.2.2; 22 found; start..end, strand, type, name):
      1..19      +  promoter       T7 promoter: promoter for bacteriophage T7 RNA polymerase
     20..44      +  protein_bind   lac operator: The lac repressor binds to the lac operator to inhibit transcription in E. coli. This inhibition can be relieved by adding lactose or isopropyl-β-D-thiogalactopyranoside (IPTG). lac repressor encoded by lacI
     59..81      +  RBS            RBS: efficient ribosome binding site from bacteriophage T7 gene 10 (Olins and Rangwala, 1989)
    100..116     +  CDS            capTEV™ (fragment): composite tag for in vivo biotinylation, TEV protease cleavage, and 6xHis tagging
    127..144     +  CDS            thrombin site: thrombin recognition and cleavage site
    157..449     +  CDS            SUMO (fragment): cleavable ubiquitin-like protein tag; S. cerevisiae SMT3 (truncated)
    475..1719    +  CDS            fbf-2 (fragment): FBF2_CAEEL - Experimental evidence at protein level: Swiss-Prot protein existence level 1. Involved in the control of stem cells and sex determination in the C.elegans hermaphrodite germline (PubMed:9393998). May also play a role in the hermaphrodite germline proliferation and oogenesis (PubMed:15454534, PubMed:27864381). By binding to the 3'-UTR, represses phosphatase lip-1 expression in the distal part of the germline mitotic zone (PubMed:16319922). Binds specifically to the regulatory region of fem-3 3'-UTR and mediates the sperm/oocyte switch (PubMed:9393998). Negatively regulates gld-3 ex
   1738..1755    +  CDS            9xHis (fragment): 9xHis affinity tag
   1765..1814    +  CDS            SET1 (fragment): solubility-enhancement tag derived from T7 phage gene 10B
   1822..1869    +  terminator     T7 terminator: transcription terminator for bacteriophage T7 RNA polymerase
   1906..2334    +  rep_origin     f1 ori (sequence partly withheld): f1 bacteriophage origin of replication; arrow indicates direction of (+) strand synthesis
   2387..2444    +  promoter       AmpR promoter (fragment): bla
   2453..3268    -  CDS            KanR: aminoglycoside phosphotransferase; aph(3')-Ia; confers resistance to kanamycin in bacteria or G418 (Geneticin®) in eukaryotes
   3390..3978    +  rep_origin     ori: high-copy-number ColE1/pMB1/pBR322/pUC origin of replication
   4164..4303    -  misc_feature   bom: basis of mobility region from pBR322
   4405..4596    -  CDS            rop: Rop protein, which maintains plasmids at low copy number; rop
   4613..4993    +  CDS            YPB1_ECOLX: Protein predicted: Swiss-Prot protein existence level 4. From Escherichia coli.
   5065..5356    -  CDS            TcR (fragment): tetracycline efflux protein; tet; confers resistance to tetracycline
   5371..5392    -  protein_bind   CAP binding site: CAP binding activates transcription in the presence of cAMP. E. coli catabolite activator protein
   5405..6487    -  CDS            lacI: lac repressor; lacI; The lac repressor binds to the lac operator to inhibit transcription in E. coli. This inhibition can be relieved by adding lactose or isopropyl-β-D-thiogalactopyranoside (IPTG).
   6488..6565    -  promoter       lacI promoter: lacI
   6573..6852    -  CDS            TcR (fragment): tetracycline efflux protein; tet; confers resistance to tetracycline
>Addgene plasmid #166976 | pSMT3-FBF2 SS/R | addgene full sequence | sequence record 331635 | Addgene NGS Result
TAATACGACTCACTATAGGGGAATTGTGAGCGGATAACAATTCCCCTCTAGAAATAATTTTGTTTAACTT
TAAGAAGGAGATATACCATGGGCAGCAGCCATCATCATCATCATCACAGCAGCGGCCTGGTGCCGCGCGG
CAGCCATATGGCTAGCATGTCGGACTCAGAAGTCAATCAAGAAGCTAAGCCAGAGGTCAAGCCAGAAGTC
AAGCCTGAGACTCACATCAATTTAAAGGTGTCCGATGGATCTTCAGAGATCTTCTTCAAGATCAAAAAGA
CCACTCCTTTAAGAAGGCTGATGGAAGCGTTCGCTAAAAGACAGGGTAAGGAAATGGACTCCTTAAGATT
CTTGTACGACGGTATTAGAATTCAAGCTGATCAGACCCCTGAAGATTTGGACATGGAGGATAACGATATT
ATTGAGGCTCACAGAGAACAGATTGGTGGATCCCCGGAATTCGAAAACCTGTATTTTCAGGGCTCAAACA
ATGTGCTGCCAACCTGGTCCTTGGATTCCAATGGTGAAATGCGTTCAAGATTGTCGCTCTCTGAAGTTTT
GGATAGTGGCGATTTAATGAAGTTTGCCGTTGACAAAACTGGGTGCCAGTTCCTAGAAAAGGCAGTGAAG
GGCAGCCTGACATCTTATCAGAAGTTCCAATTGTTTGAACAAGTTATTGGGAGAAAAGATGATTTCCTTA
AATTGAGCACGAACATCTTTGGAAATTATTTGGTACAAAGCGTTATTGGAATTTCATTGGCAACTAATGA
TGACGGATACACAAAGCGACAAGAAAAGTTGAAGAACTTCATCAGTTCCCAAATGACAGATATGTGCTTG
GACAAATTTGCGTGTCGTGTTATCCAATCCAGTCTCCAGAACATGGATTTATCCCTTGCGTGTAAACTTG
TTCAAGCTCTACCTCGTGATGCTCGTCTTATCGCAATCTGTGTTGATCAAAATGCCAATCACGTCATTCA
GAAAGTCGTAGCAGTCATCCCACTGAAGAATTGGGAGTTTATTGTGGATTTCGTTGCCACCCCAGAGCAC
CTCCGTCAGATTTGTTCTGATAAGTATGGGAGCCGGGTTGTGTCAACTATTATCGAAAAGCTCACTGCTG
ATTCAATGAACGTTGATTTAACTTCCGCTGCTCAAAATCTTCGTGAACGAGCGCTCCAACGACTCATGAC
TTCTGTGACTAATCGGTGCCAAGAATTAGCTACGAACGAGTATGCCAATTACATAATACAGCATATTGTA
TCCAATGATGATCTGGCCGTTTATCGGGAATGTATCATAGAGAAATGCCTCATGCGCAACCTTCTTTCGT
TGTCCCAGGAAAAGTTTGCTTCTCATGTTGTTGAGAAAGCATTCCTACATGCACCATTGGAACTTCTTGC
CGAAATGATGGACGAGATTTTCGACGGATACATTCCACATCCGGACACGGGAAAAGATGCCCTCGATATC
ATGATGTTCCATCAATTCGGAAACTACGTCGTTCAATGCATGCTGACTATTTGCTGTGATGCTGTGTCTG
GAAGACGGCAAACGAAAGAAGGAGGCTATGACCATGCAATCTCATTCCAGGATTGGCTGAAAAAGTTGCA
CTCGAGAGTTACGAAAGAAAGGCATCGCTTGTCAAGGTTCTCATCCGGCAAAAAGATGATCGAGACGCTT
GCCAATCTCCGTTCAACTCATCCGATTTATGAACTCCAATAAGCGGCCGCACTCGAGCACCACCACCACC
ACCACTGAGATCCGGCTGCTAACAAAGCCCGAAAGGAAGCTGAGTTGGCTGCTGCCACCGCTGAGCAATA
ACTAGCATAACCCCTTGGGGCCTCTAAACGGGTCTTGAGGGGTTTTTTGCTGAAAGGAGGAACTATATCC
GGATTGGCGAATGGG
[124 nt withheld, positions 1906-2029]
C
[91 nt withheld, positions 2031-2121]
A
[49 nt withheld, positions 2123-2171]
CCTTTGACGTTGGAGTCCACGTTCTTT
[37 nt withheld, positions 2199-2235]
ACCCTATCTCGGTCTATTCTTTTGATTTATAAGGGATTTTGCCGATTTCGGCCTATTGGTTAAAAAATGA
GCTGATTTAACAAAAATTTAACGCGAATTTTAACAAAATATTAACGCTTACAATTTAGGTGGCACTTTTC
GGGGAAATGTGCGCGGAACCCCTATTTGTTTATTTTTCTAAATACATTCAAATATGTATCCGCTCATGAA
TTAATTCTTAGAAAAACTCATCGAGCATCAAATGAAACTGCAATTTATTCATATCAGGATTATCAATACC
ATATTTTTGAAAAAGCCGTTTCTGTAATGAAGGAGAAAACTCACCGAGGCAGTTCCATAGGATGGCAAGA
TCCTGGTATCGGTCTGCGATTCCGACTCGTCCAACATCAATACAACCTATTAATTTCCCCTCGTCAAAAA
TAAGGTTATCAAGTGAGAAATCACCATGAGTGACGACTGAATCCGGTGAGAATGGCAAAAGTTTATGCAT
TTCTTTCCAGACTTGTTCAACAGGCCAGCCATTACGCTCGTCATCAAAATCACTCGCATCAACCAAACCG
TTATTCATTCGTGATTGCGCCTGAGCGAGACGAAATACGCGATCGCTGTTAAAAGGACAATTACAAACAG
GAATCGAATGCAACCGGCGCAGGAACACTGCCAGCGCATCAACAATATTTTCACCTGAATCAGGATATTC
TTCTAATACCTGGAATGCTGTTTTCCCGGGGATCGCAGTGGTGAGTAACCATGCATCATCAGGAGTACGG
ATAAAATGCTTGATGGTCGGAAGAGGCATAAATTCCGTCAGCCAGTTTAGTCTGACCATCTCATCTGTAA
CATCATTGGCAACGCTACCTTTGCCATGTTTCAGAAACAACTCTGGCGCATCGGGCTTCCCATACAATCG
ATAGATTGTCGCACCTGATTGCCCGACATTATCGCGAGCCCATTTATACCCATATAAATCAGCATCCATG
TTGGAATTTAATCGCGGCCTAGAGCAAGACGTTTCCCGTTGAATATGGCTCATAACACCCCTTGTATTAC
TGTTTATGTAAGCAGACAGTTTTATTGTTCATGACCAAAATCCCTTAACGTGAGTTTTCGTTCCACTGAG
CGTCAGACCCCGTAGAAAAGATCAAAGGATCTTCTTGAGATCCTTTTTTTCTGCGCGTAATCTGCTGCTT
GCAAACAAAAAAACCACCGCTACCAGCGGTGGTTTGTTTGCCGGATCAAGAGCTACCAACTCTTTTTCCG
AAGGTAACTGGCTTCAGCAGAGCGCAGATACCAAATACTGTCCTTCTAGTGTAGCCGTAGTTAGGCCACC
ACTTCAAGAACTCTGTAGCACCGCCTACATACCTCGCTCTGCTAATCCTGTTACCAGTGGCTGCTGCCAG
TGGCGATAAGTCGTGTCTTACCGGGTTGGACTCAAGACGATAGTTACCGGATAAGGCGCAGCGGTCGGGC
TGAACGGGGGGTTCGTGCACACAGCCCAGCTTGGAGCGAACGACCTACACCGAACTGAGATACCTACAGC
GTGAGCTATGAGAAAGCGCCACGCTTCCCGAAGGGAGAAAGGCGGACAGGTATCCGGTAAGCGGCAGGGT
CGGAACAGGAGAGCGCACGAGGGAGCTTCCAGGGGGAAACGCCTGGTATCTTTATAGTCCTGTCGGGTTT
CGCCACCTCTGACTTGAGCGTCGATTTTTGTGATGCTCGTCAGGGGGGCGGAGCCTATGGAAAAACGCCA
GCAACGCGGCCTTTTTACGGTTCCTGGCCTTTTGCTGGCCTTTTGCTCACATGTTCTTTCCTGCGTTATC
CCCTGATTCTGTGGATAACCGTATTACCGCCTTTGAGTGAGCTGATACCGCTCGCCGCAGCCGAACGACC
GAGCGCAGCGAGTCAGTGAGCGAGGAAGCGGAAGAGCGCCTGATGCGGTATTTTCTCCTTACGCATCTGT
GCGGTATTTCACACCGCAATGGTGCACTCTCAGTACAATCTGCTCTGATGCCGCATAGTTAAGCCAGTAT
ACACTCCGCTATCGCTACGTGACTGGGTCATGGCTGCGCCCCGACACCCGCCAACACCCGCTGACGCGCC
CTGACGGGCTTGTCTGCTCCCGGCATCCGCTTACAGACAAGCTGTGACCGTCTCCGGGAGCTGCATGTGT
CAGAGGTTTTCACCGTCATCACCGAAACGCGCGAGGCAGCTGCGGTAAAGCTCATCAGCGTGGTCGTGAA
GCGATTCACAGATGTCTGCCTGTTCATCCGCGTCCAGCTCGTTGAGTTTCTCCAGAAGCGTTAATGTCTG
GCTTCTGATAAAGCGGGCCATGTTAAGGGCGGTTTTTTCCTGTTTGGTCACTGATGCCTCCGTGTAAGGG
GGATTTCTGTTCATGGGGGTAATGATACCGATGAAACGAGAGAGGATGCTCACGATACGGGTTACTGATG
ATGAACATGCCCGGTTACTGGAACGTTGTGAGGGTAAACAACTGGCGGTATGGATGCGGCGGGACCAGAG
AAAAATCACTCAGGGTCAATGCCAGCGCTTCGTTAATACAGATGTAGGTGTTCCACAGGGTAGCCAGCAG
CATCCTGCGATGCAGATCCGGAACATAATGGTGCAGGGCGCTGACTTCCGCGTTTCCAGACTTTACGAAA
CACGGAAACCGAAGACCATTCATGTTGTTGCTCAGGTCGCAGACGTTTTGCAGCAGCAGTCGCTTCACGT
TCGCTCGCGTATCGGTGATTCATTCTGCTAACCAGTAAGGCAACCCCGCCAGCCTAGCCGGGTCCTCAAC
GACAGGAGCACGATCATGCGCACCCGTGGGGCCGCCATGCCGGCGATAATGGCCTGCTTCTCGCCGAAAC
GTTTGGTGGCGGGACCAGTGACGAAGGCTTGAGCGAGGGCGTGCAAGATTCCGAATACCGCAAGCGACAG
GCCGATCATCGTCGCGCTCCAGCGAAAGCGGTCCTCGCCGAAAATGACCCAGAGCGCTGCCGGCACCTGT
CCTACGAGTTGCATGATAAAGAAGACAGTCATAAGTGCGGCGACGATAGTCATGCCCCGCGCCCACCGGA
AGGAGCTGACTGGGTTGAAGGCTCTCAAGGGCATCGGTCGAGATCCCGGTGCCTAATGAGTGAGCTAACT
TACATTAATTGCGTTGCGCTCACTGCCCGCTTTCCAGTCGGGAAACCTGTCGTGCCAGCTGCATTAATGA
ATCGGCCAACGCGCGGGGAGAGGCGGTTTGCGTATTGGGCGCCAGGGTGGTTTTTCTTTTCACCAGTGAG
ACGGGCAACAGCTGATTGCCCTTCACCGCCTGGCCCTGAGAGAGTTGCAGCAAGCGGTCCACGCTGGTTT
GCCCCAGCAGGCGAAAATCCTGTTTGATGGTGGTTAACGGCGGGATATAACATGAGCTGTCTTCGGTATC
GTCGTATCCCACTACCGAGATATCCGCACCAACGCGCAGCCCGGACTCGGTAATGGCGCGCATTGCGCCC
AGCGCCATCTGATCGTTGGCAACCAGCATCGCAGTGGGAACGATGCCCTCATTCAGCATTTGCATGGTTT
GTTGAAAACCGGACATGGCACTCCAGTCGCCTTCCCGTTCCGCTATCGGCTGAATTTGATTGCGAGTGAG
ATATTTATGCCAGCCAGCCAGACGCAGACGCGCCGAGACAGAACTTAATGGGCCCGCTAACAGCGCGATT
TGCTGGTGACCCAATGCGACCAGATGCTCCACGCCCAGTCGCGTACCGTCTTCATGGGAGAAAATAATAC
TGTTGATGGGTGTCTGGTCAGAGACATCAAGAAATAACGCCGGAACATTAGTGCAGGCAGCTTCCACAGC
AATGGCATCCTGGTCATCCAGCGGATAGTTAATGATCAGCCCACTGACGCGTTGCGCGAGAAGATTGTGC
ACCGCCGCTTTACAGGCTTCGACGCCGCTTCGTTCTACCATCGACACCACCACGCTGGCACCCAGTTGAT
CGGCGCGAGATTTAATCGCCGCGACAATTTGCGACGGCGCGTGCAGGGCCAGACTGGAGGTGGCAACGCC
AATCAGCAACGACTGTTTGCCCGCCAGTTGTTGTGCCACGCGGTTGGGAATGTAATTCAGCTCCGCCATC
GCCGCTTCCACTTTTTCCCGCGTTTTCGCAGAAACGTGGCTGGCCTGGTTCACCACGCGGGAAACGGTCT
GATAAGAGACACCGGCATACTCTGCGACATCGTATAACGTTACTGGTTTCACATTCACCACCCTGAATTG
ACTCTCTTCCGGGCGCTATCATGCCATACCGCGAAAGGTTTTGCGCCATTCGATGGTGTCCGGGATCTCG
ACGCTCTCCCTTATGCGACTCCTGCATTAGGAAGCAGCCCAGTAGTAGGTTGAGGCCGTTGAGCACCGCC
GCCGCAAGGAATGGTGCATGCAAGGAGATGGCGCCCAACAGTCCCCCGGCCACGGGGCCTGCCACCATAC
CCACGCCGAAACAAGCGCTCATGAGCCCGAAGTGGCGAGCCCGATCTTCCCCATCGGTGATGTCGGCGAT
ATAGGCGCCAGCAACCGCACCTGTGGCGCCGGTGATGCCGGCCACGATGCGTCCGGCGTAGAGGATCGAG
ATCTCGATCCCGCGAAAT
